>Addgene plasmid #163226 | B9ST70 | depositor full sequence | sequence record 316325 | Full Sequence
CACCACCACCACCACCACTGAGATCCGGCTGCTAACAAAGCCCGAAAGGAAGCTGAGTTGGCTGCTGCCA
CCGCTGAGCAATAACTAGCATAACCCCTTGGGGCCTCTAAACGGGTCTTGAGGGGTTTTTTGCTGAAAGG
AGGAACTATATCCGGATTGGCGAATGGG
[124 nt withheld, positions 169-292]
C
[91 nt withheld, positions 294-384]
A
[49 nt withheld, positions 386-434]
CCTTTGACGTTGGAGTCCACGTTCTTT
[37 nt withheld, positions 462-498]
ACCCTATCTCGGTCTATTCTTTTGATTTATAAGGGATTTTGCCGATTTCGGCCTATTGGTTAAAAAATGA
GCTGATTTAACAAAAATTTAACGCGAATTTTAACAAAATATTAACGTTTACAATTTCAGGTGGCACTTTT
CGGGGAAATGTGCGCGGAACCCCTATTTGTTTATTTTTCTAAATACATTCAAATATGTATCCGCTCATGA
GACAATAACCCTGATAAATGCTTCAATAATATTGAAAAAGGAAGAGTATGAGTATTCAACATTTCCGTGT
CGCCCTTATTCCCTTTTTTGCGGCATTTTGCCTTCCTGTTTTTGCTCACCCAGAAACGCTGGTGAAAGTA
AAAGATGCTGAAGATCAGTTGGGTGCACGAGTGGGTTACATCGAACTGGATCTCAACAGCGGTAAGATCC
TTGAGAGTTTTCGCCCCGAAGAACGTTTTCCAATGATGAGCACTTTTAAAGTTCTGCTATGTGGCGCGGT
ATTATCCCGTATTGACGCCGGGCAAGAGCAACTCGGTCGCCGCATACACTATTCTCAGAATGACTTGGTT
GAGTACTCACCAGTCACAGAAAAGCATCTTACGGATGGCATGACAGTAAGAGAATTATGCAGTGCTGCCA
TAACCATGAGTGATAACACTGCGGCCAACTTACTTCTGACAACGATCGGAGGACCGAAGGAGCTAACCGC
TTTTTTGCACAACATGGGGGATCATGTAACTCGCCTTGATCGTTGGGAACCGGAGCTGAATGAAGCCATA
CCAAACGACGAGCGTGACACCACGATGCCTGCAGCAATGGCAACAACGTTGCGCAAACTATTAACTGGCG
AACTACTTACTCTAGCTTCCCGGCAACAATTAATAGACTGGATGGAGGCGGATAAAGTTGCAGGACCACT
TCTGCGCTCGGCCCTTCCGGCTGGCTGGTTTATTGCTGATAAATCTGGAGCCGGTGAGCGTGGGTCTCGC
GGTATCATTGCAGCACTGGGGCCAGATGGTAAGCCCTCCCGTATCGTAGTTATCTACACGACGGGGAGTC
AGGCAACTATGGATGAACGAAATAGACAGATCGCTGAGATAGGTGCCTCACTGATTAAGCATTGGTAACT
GTCAGACCAAGTTTACTCATATATACTTTAGATTGATTTAAAACTTCATTTTTAATTTAAAAGGATCTAG
GTGAAGATCCTTTTTGATAATCTCATGACCAAAATCCCTTAACGTGAGTTTTCGTTCCACTGAGCGTCAG
ACCCCGTAGAAAAGATCAAAGGATCTTCTTGAGATCCTTTTTTTCTGCGCGTAATCTGCTGCTTGCAAAC
AAAAAAACCACCGCTACCAGCGGTGGTTTGTTTGCCGGATCAAGAGCTACCAACTCTTTTTCCGAAGGTA
ACTGGCTTCAGCAGAGCGCAGATACCAAATACTGTCCTTCTAGTGTAGCCGTAGTTAGGCCACCACTTCA
AGAACTCTGTAGCACCGCCTACATACCTCGCTCTGCTAATCCTGTTACCAGTGGCTGCTGCCAGTGGCGA
TAAGTCGTGTCTTACCGGGTTGGACTCAAGACGATAGTTACCGGATAAGGCGCAGCGGTCGGGCTGAACG
GGGGGTTCGTGCACACAGCCCAGCTTGGAGCGAACGACCTACACCGAACTGAGATACCTACAGCGTGAGC
TATGAGAAAGCGCCACGCTTCCCGAAGGGAGAAAGGCGGACAGGTATCCGGTAAGCGGCAGGGTCGGAAC
AGGAGAGCGCACGAGGGAGCTTCCAGGGGGAAACGCCTGGTATCTTTATAGTCCTGTCGGGTTTCGCCAC
CTCTGACTTGAGCGTCGATTTTTGTGATGCTCGTCAGGGGGGCGGAGCCTATGGAAAAACGCCAGCAACG
CGGCCTTTTTACGGTTCCTGGCCTTTTGCTGGCCTTTTGCTCACATGTTCTTTCCTGCGTTATCCCCTGA
TTCTGTGGATAACCGTATTACCGCCTTTGAGTGAGCTGATACCGCTCGCCGCAGCCGAACGACCGAGCGC
AGCGAGTCAGTGAGCGAGGAAGCGGAAGAGCGCCTGATGCGGTATTTTCTCCTTACGCATCTGTGCGGTA
TTTCACACCGCATATATGGTGCACTCTCAGTACAATCTGCTCTGATGCCGCATAGTTAAGCCAGTATACA
CTCCGCTATCGCTACGTGACTGGGTCATGGCTGCGCCCCGACACCCGCCAACACCCGCTGACGCGCCCTG
ACGGGCTTGTCTGCTCCCGGCATCCGCTTACAGACAAGCTGTGACCGTCTCCGGGAGCTGCATGTGTCAG
AGGTTTTCACCGTCATCACCGAAACGCGCGAGGCAGCTGCGGTAAAGCTCATCAGCGTGGTCGTGAAGCG
ATTCACAGATGTCTGCCTGTTCATCCGCGTCCAGCTCGTTGAGTTTCTCCAGAAGCGTTAATGTCTGGCT
TCTGATAAAGCGGGCCATGTTAAGGGCGGTTTTTTCCTGTTTGGTCACTGATGCCTCCGTGTAAGGGGGA
TTTCTGTTCATGGGGGTAATGATACCGATGAAACGAGAGAGGATGCTCACGATACGGGTTACTGATGATG
AACATGCCCGGTTACTGGAACGTTGTGAGGGTAAACAACTGGCGGTATGGATGCGGCGGGACCAGAGAAA
AATCACTCAGGGTCAATGCCAGCGCTTCGTTAATACAGATGTAGGTGTTCCACAGGGTAGCCAGCAGCAT
CCTGCGATGCAGATCCGGAACATAATGGTGCAGGGCGCTGACTTCCGCGTTTCCAGACTTTACGAAACAC
GGAAACCGAAGACCATTCATGTTGTTGCTCAGGTCGCAGACGTTTTGCAGCAGCAGTCGCTTCACGTTCG
CTCGCGTATCGGTGATTCATTCTGCTAACCAGTAAGGCAACCCCGCCAGCCTAGCCGGGTCCTCAACGAC
AGGAGCACGATCATGCGCACCCGTGGGGCCGCCATGCCGGCGATAATGGCCTGCTTCTCGCCGAAACGTT
TGGTGGCGGGACCAGTGACGAAGGCTTGAGCGAGGGCGTGCAAGATTCCGAATACCGCAAGCGACAGGCC
GATCATCGTCGCGCTCCAGCGAAAGCGGTCCTCGCCGAAAATGACCCAGAGCGCTGCCGGCACCTGTCCT
ACGAGTTGCATGATAAAGAAGACAGTCATAAGTGCGGCGACGATAGTCATGCCCCGCGCCCACCGGAAGG
AGCTGACTGGGTTGAAGGCTCTCAAGGGCATCGGTCGAGATCCCGGTGCCTAATGAGTGAGCTAACTTAC
ATTAATTGCGTTGCGCTCACTGCCCGCTTTCCAGTCGGGAAACCTGTCGTGCCAGCTGCATTAATGAATC
GGCCAACGCGCGGGGAGAGGCGGTTTGCGTATTGGGCGCCAGGGTGGTTTTTCTTTTCACCAGTGAGACG
GGCAACAGCTGATTGCCCTTCACCGCCTGGCCCTGAGAGAGTTGCAGCAAGCGGTCCACGCTGGTTTGCC
CCAGCAGGCGAAAATCCTGTTTGATGGTGGTTAACGGCGGGATATAACATGAGCTGTCTTCGGTATCGTC
GTATCCCACTACCGAGATATCCGCACCAACGCGCAGCCCGGACTCGGTAATGGCGCGCATTGCGCCCAGC
GCCATCTGATCGTTGGCAACCAGCATCGCAGTGGGAACGATGCCCTCATTCAGCATTTGCATGGTTTGTT
GAAAACCGGACATGGCACTCCAGTCGCCTTCCCGTTCCGCTATCGGCTGAATTTGATTGCGAGTGAGATA
TTTATGCCAGCCAGCCAGACGCAGACGCGCCGAGACAGAACTTAATGGGCCCGCTAACAGCGCGATTTGC
TGGTGACCCAATGCGACCAGATGCTCCACGCCCAGTCGCGTACCGTCTTCATGGGAGAAAATAATACTGT
TGATGGGTGTCTGGTCAGAGACATCAAGAAATAACGCCGGAACATTAGTGCAGGCAGCTTCCACAGCAAT
GGCATCCTGGTCATCCAGCGGATAGTTAATGATCAGCCCACTGACGCGTTGCGCGAGAAGATTGTGCACC
GCCGCTTTACAGGCTTCGACGCCGCTTCGTTCTACCATCGACACCACCACGCTGGCACCCAGTTGATCGG
CGCGAGATTTAATCGCCGCGACAATTTGCGACGGCGCGTGCAGGGCCAGACTGGAGGTGGCAACGCCAAT
CAGCAACGACTGTTTGCCCGCCAGTTGTTGTGCCACGCGGTTGGGAATGTAATTCAGCTCCGCCATCGCC
GCTTCCACTTTTTCCCGCGTTTTCGCAGAAACGTGGCTGGCCTGGTTCACCACGCGGGAAACGGTCTGAT
AAGAGACACCGGCATACTCTGCGACATCGTATAACGTTACTGGTTTCACATTCACCACCCTGAATTGACT
CTCTTCCGGGCGCTATCATGCCATACCGCGAAAGGTTTTGCGCCATTCGATGGTGTCCGGGATCTCGACG
CTCTCCCTTATGCGACTCCTGCATTAGGAAGCAGCCCAGTAGTAGGTTGAGGCCGTTGAGCACCGCCGCC
GCAAGGAATGGTGCATGCAAGGAGATGGCGCCCAACAGTCCCCCGGCCACGGGGCCTGCCACCATACCCA
CGCCGAAACAAGCGCTCATGAGCCCGAAGTGGCGAGCCCGATCTTCCCCATCGGTGATGTCGGCGATATA
GGCGCCAGCAACCGCACCTGTGGCGCCGGTGATGCCGGCCACGATGCGTCCGGCGTAGAGGATCGAGATC
TCGATCCCGCGAAATTAATACGACTCACTATAGGGGAATTGTGAGCGGATAACAATTCCCCTCTAGAAAT
AATTTTGTTTAACTTTAAGAAGGAGATATACATATGCACTTGAGAGCAAAACTTTTCCCTAAATTAGCCT
CGTATATGGCAGCCGAACCAGTTAATGTTAATGAATTCCAAGTGCTAGCAAAGCAGGCTCTCCCTAAGAT
GTATTATGATTTCTATAGTGGTGGGGCAGAGGACCAGAATACCCTTCGTGAGAATGAGAAACTGCTTCTG
CTGGAGCAGTTACAGCATCCGACGCCCTTCTTCCCATCTTTATTGCCTGCAGTATGGAGACGTCTCCTAC
TGGCTGCTATGGTTTTCGTTTACAAGCGACGAGACATTGCTGCAACTCTGGTCCAAAGAGCAGAGAAGAA
TGGATACAAAGCTATCGTTTTAACAGTTGATACCCCAAGATACGGGCGAGGTGAAGCCGATATCAAGAAC
AAACTAATCGTTCCTCAGTTGAAGAATTTAGAGGGTTTGCTGACTACTGCCGTGGCCTCAGAAAACGGAT
CTGGATTAGAGGCTTTTAACAAAACATTAGACGCTTCCTTTTGTTGGAAAGACGTCGAGTGGTTAAAGTC
AATTACAGACTTGCCGATCCTGATCAAGGGTGTTTTGACGGGTGAAGATGCAGTTAAAGCTGTTGAGATC
GGTGTCAGTGGAATCATTGTATCTAACCACGGCGCAAGACAATTGGACTACACTCCTGCTACAATCTCTG
CTCTCGAGGAAGTTGTTCACGCAATCGGCGGTAGAGTCCCCGTTTTATTGGATGGCGGGATCCGTCCAGT
CATATATGGACTGGCTGTTCAGGGTGAGCATGGTGTTAGACAGGTGATGAAAATGCTAAAGGACGAGCTG
GAACTAACAATGGCCTTATCTGCTTGTCCTAGTCTGAAGGACATCACTAGATCCCACGTACGTACTGAGA
GAGATAGGCTTCAATCTATGTTGGCAGCAGCCTTAGAACACCACCATCAC
Features (pLannotate 1.2.2; 19 found; start..end, strand, type, name):
     28..77      +  CDS            SET1 (fragment): solubility-enhancement tag derived from T7 phage gene 10B
     85..132     +  terminator     T7 terminator: transcription terminator for bacteriophage T7 RNA polymerase
    169..624     +  rep_origin     f1 ori (sequence partly withheld): f1 bacteriophage origin of replication; arrow indicates direction of (+) strand synthesis
    651..755     +  promoter       AmpR promoter: bla
    756..1616    +  CDS            AmpR: β-lactamase; bla; confers resistance to ampicillin, carbenicillin, and related antibiotics
   1787..2375    +  rep_origin     ori: high-copy-number ColE1/pMB1/pBR322/pUC origin of replication
   2561..2703    -  misc_feature   bom: basis of mobility region from pBR322
   2805..2996    -  CDS            rop: Rop protein, which maintains plasmids at low copy number; rop
   3013..3393    +  CDS            YPB1_ECOLX: Protein predicted: Swiss-Prot protein existence level 4. From Escherichia coli.
   3465..3756    -  CDS            TcR (fragment): tetracycline efflux protein; tet; confers resistance to tetracycline
   3771..3792    -  protein_bind   CAP binding site: CAP binding activates transcription in the presence of cAMP. E. coli catabolite activator protein
   3805..4887    -  CDS            lacI: lac repressor; lacI; The lac repressor binds to the lac operator to inhibit transcription in E. coli. This inhibition can be relieved by adding lactose or isopropyl-β-D-thiogalactopyranoside (IPTG).
   4888..4965    -  promoter       lacI promoter: lacI
   4973..5252    -  CDS            TcR (fragment): tetracycline efflux protein; tet; confers resistance to tetracycline
   5274..5292    +  promoter       T7 promoter: promoter for bacteriophage T7 RNA polymerase
   5293..5317    +  protein_bind   lac operator: The lac repressor binds to the lac operator to inhibit transcription in E. coli. This inhibition can be relieved by adding lactose or isopropyl-β-D-thiogalactopyranoside (IPTG). lac repressor encoded by lacI
   5332..5354    +  RBS            RBS: efficient ribosome binding site from bacteriophage T7 gene 10 (Olins and Rangwala, 1989)
   5419..6261    +  CDS            GLO3 (fragment): GLO3_ARATH - Experimental evidence at transcript level: Swiss-Prot protein existence level 2. From Arabidopsis thaliana (Mouse-ear cress).
   6277..15      +  CDS            9xHis (across the origin): 9xHis affinity tag
