[The description below was written by a language model from this plasmid's Addgene catalogue record and pLannotate feature annotations shown in this document.]
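Description:
B9ST70 is a bacterial expression plasmid built on the pET21a(+) backbone for inducible production of the Ricinus communis protein with UniProt identifier B9ST70, described in the record as a flavoprotein oxidoreductase. The 6,288 nt plasmid is propagated in E. coli under ampicillin selection (β-lactamase with its own promoter) and replicates from a ColE1/pMB1-type origin. The catalogue lists it as high copy, although the feature table also shows the rop gene and the bom region typical of pBR322-derived pET vectors, elements that normally moderate copy number. An f1 origin is present for single-stranded DNA production. Short tetracycline-resistance fragments are non-functional backbone remnants.

The expression cassette follows the standard pET arrangement: a T7 promoter immediately followed by a lac operator, the strong T7 gene 10 ribosome binding site, the open reading frame, and a T7 terminator. A plasmid-borne lacI gene supplies the repressor, so transcription stays low until IPTG is added in a host that provides T7 RNA polymerase. The automated annotation labels much of the insert as a fragment resembling Arabidopsis GLO3, a glycolate oxidase homologue. This is a similarity match and is consistent with the stated plant flavoprotein oxidoreductase. The catalogue lists an N-terminal T7 tag and a C-terminal 10xHis tag on the backbone. The feature table detects a polyhistidine tag (called as 9xHis) spanning the sequence origin just downstream of the insert, but it does not annotate a T7 tag. The short "SET1" hit between the His tag and the terminator is probably a similarity match to T7-derived backbone sequence.

The associated study examined functional annotation within the EC 1.1.3.15 enzyme class, so the plasmid is suited to recombinant expression, affinity purification through the His tag, and activity testing of this candidate enzyme.
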