Addgene plasmid #163226: B9ST70
Purpose: Inducible expression of UniProt identifier B9ST70
Depositing lab: Martin Engqvist. Depositing organization: Chalmers University of Technology. Publication: Experimental and computational investigation of enzyme functional annotations uncovers misannotation in the EC 1.1.3.15 enzyme class. Rembeza E, Engqvist MKM. PLoS Comput Biol. 2021 Sep 23;17(9):e1009446. doi: 10.1371/journal.pcbi.1009446. eCollection 2021 Sep. PubMed 34555022.
Backbone
  Vector backbone: pET21a(+)
  Vector type: Bacterial Expression
Growth in bacteria
  Bacterial resistance: Ampicillin, 100 μg/mL
  Growth temperature: 37°C
  Growth strain: DH5alpha
  Copy number: High Copy
Gene/Insert
  Gene/Insert name: B9ST70 (alt name: flavoprotein oxidoreductase)
  Species: Ricinus communis
  Promoter: T7
  Tag / fusion protein: T7 (N terminal on backbone); 10xHis (C terminal on backbone)
  Cloning method: Unknown
  Sequencing primers: 5′ T7; 3′ T7-term
Terms and licenses: Academic/Nonprofit Terms; Industry Terms: Not Available to Industry
Depositor comments: Insert name is a UniProt identifier
How to cite: B9ST70 was a gift from Martin Engqvist (Addgene plasmid # 163226 ; http://n2t.net/addgene:163226 ; RRID:Addgene_163226)
