>Addgene plasmid #163226 | B9ST70 | depositor partial sequence | sequence record 316326 | insert gene sequence
ATGCACTTGAGAGCAAAACTTTTCCCTAAATTAGCCTCGTATATGGCAGCCGAACCAGTTAATGTTAATG
AATTCCAAGTGCTAGCAAAGCAGGCTCTCCCTAAGATGTATTATGATTTCTATAGTGGTGGGGCAGAGGA
CCAGAATACCCTTCGTGAGAATGAGAAACTGCTTCTGCTGGAGCAGTTACAGCATCCGACGCCCTTCTTC
CCATCTTTATTGCCTGCAGTATGGAGACGTCTCCTACTGGCTGCTATGGTTTTCGTTTACAAGCGACGAG
ACATTGCTGCAACTCTGGTCCAAAGAGCAGAGAAGAATGGATACAAAGCTATCGTTTTAACAGTTGATAC
CCCAAGATACGGGCGAGGTGAAGCCGATATCAAGAACAAACTAATCGTTCCTCAGTTGAAGAATTTAGAG
GGTTTGCTGACTACTGCCGTGGCCTCAGAAAACGGATCTGGATTAGAGGCTTTTAACAAAACATTAGACG
CTTCCTTTTGTTGGAAAGACGTCGAGTGGTTAAAGTCAATTACAGACTTGCCGATCCTGATCAAGGGTGT
TTTGACGGGTGAAGATGCAGTTAAAGCTGTTGAGATCGGTGTCAGTGGAATCATTGTATCTAACCACGGC
GCAAGACAATTGGACTACACTCCTGCTACAATCTCTGCTCTCGAGGAAGTTGTTCACGCAATCGGCGGTA
GAGTCCCCGTTTTATTGGATGGCGGGATCCGTCCAGTCATATATGGACTGGCTGTTCAGGGTGAGCATGG
TGTTAGACAGGTGATGAAAATGCTAAAGGACGAGCTGGAACTAACAATGGCCTTATCTGCTTGTCCTAGT
CTGAAGGACATCACTAGATCCCACGTACGTACTGAGAGAGATAGGCTTCAATCTATGTTGGCAGCAGCCT
TAGAACACCACCATCAC
